>Addgene plasmid #57289 | Dronpa-MyosinIIA-C-18 | depositor partial sequence | sequence record 88427 | insert sequence
GTGACCGCTCGAGCCGCTAGCGCTACCGGTCGCCACCATGGTGAGTGTGATTAAACCAGACATGAAGATC
AAGCTGCGTATGGAAGGCGCTGTAAATGGACACCCGTTCGCGATTGAAGGAGTTGGCCTTGGGAAGCCTT
TCGAGGGAAAACAGAGTATGGACCTTAAAGTCAAAGAAGGCGGACCTCTGCCTTTCGCCTATGACATCTT
GACAACTGTGTTCTGTTACGGCAACAGGGTATTCGCCAAATACCCAGAAAATATAGTAGACTATTTCAAG
CAGTCGTTTCCTGAGGGCTACTCTTGGGAACGAAGCATGAATTACGAAGACGGGGGCATTTGTAACGCGA
CAAACGACATAACCCTGGATGGTGACTGTTATATCTATGAAATTCGATTTGATGGTGTGAACTTTCCTGC
CAATGGTCCAGTTATGCAGAAGAGGACTGTGAAATGGGAGCCATCCACTGAGAAATTGTATGTGCGTGAT
GGAGTGCTGAAGGGTGATGTTAACATGGCTCTGTCGCTTGAAGGAGGTGGCCATTACCGATGTGACTTCA
AAACTACTTATAAAGCTAAGAAGGTTGTCCAGTTGCCAGACTATCACTTTGTGGACCACCACATTGAGAT
TAAAAGCCACGACAAAGATTACAGTAATGTTAATCTGCATGAGCACGCCGAAGCGCATTCTGAGCTGCCG
AGGCAGGCCAAGTCCGGACTCAGATCTGGCAGCGGTGGAGGCAGCGCATCCGGCGGAAGCGGAAGCGCTC
AGCAGGCTGCAGACAAGTACCTCTATGTGGATAAAAACTTCATCAATAACCCGCTGGCCCAAGCTGACTG
GGCTGCCAAGAAGTTGGTATGGGTGCCTTCCAGCAAGAATGGCTTTGAACCAGCCAGCCTCAAGGAGGAG
GTGGGAGAAGAGGCCATTGTAGAGCTGGTAGAGAATGGGAAGAAGGTGAAGGTGAACAAGGACGACATCC
AGAAGATGAACCCACCCAAGTTCTCCAAGGTGGAGGACATGGCAGAGCTCACGTGCCTCAACGAAGCTTC
GGTGCTGCACAACCTCAAGGAGCGATACTACTCAGGGCTTATCTACACCTATTCAGGCCTGTTCTGTGTG
GTCATCAACCCTTATAAGAACCTGCCCATCTACTCAGAGGAGATCGTGGAGATGTACAAGGGCAAGAAGA
GGCACGAGATGCCACCCCACATCTACGCCATCACAGATACTGCCTACCGGAGCATGATGCAGGACCGGGA
AGATCAGTCCATCCTGTGCACGGGGGAGTCTGGAGCAGGGAAGACAGAGAACACCAAGAAAGTCATCCAG
TACCTGGCACATGTGGCCTCCTCACACAAGAGCAAGAAGGACCAGGGGGAGTTGGAGCGGCAGCTGCTAC
AGGCCAACCCTATCCTAGAGGCCTTTGGAAACGCCAAGACGGTGAAGAATGACAACTCCTCTCGATTCGG
TAAATTCATTCGTATCAACTTTGATGTCAATGGCTACATTGTTGGTGCCAACATTGAGACTTATCTTCTG
GAGAAATCTCGTGCTATCCGCCAAGCCAAAGAGGAGCGGACCTTCCACATCTTCTACTACCTGCTGTCTG
GGGCCGGAGAACACCTGAAGACTGATCTCCTGTTGGAGCCATACAACAAATACCGCTTCCTGTCCAACGG
GCACGTCACCATCCCTGGGCAGCAGGACAAGGACATGTTCCAGGAGACAATGGAGGCCATGAGAATTATG
GGTATCCCAGAGGATGAGCAGATGGGCTTGCTGCGGGTCATCTCTGGGGTCCTTCAGCTTGGCAACATTG
CCTTCAAGAAGGAGCGGAACACTGACCAGGCGTCCATGCCGGACAACACAGCTGCTCAAAAGGTGTCCCA
CCTCCTGGGGATCAATGTGACCGACTTCACCAGAGGCATCCTCACCCCACGCATCAAGGTGGGCAGAGAC
TATGTGCAGAAGGCGCAGACTAAAGAGCAGGCTGACTTTGCCATTGAGGCCTTGGCCAAGGCTACCTATG
AGCGGATGTTCCGCTGGCTGGTGCTTCGCATCAACAAAGCTCTGGACAAGACCAAGAGGCAGGGCGCCTC
ATTTATCGGGATACTGGACATCGCTGGCTTTGAAATCTTTGATCTGAACTCCTTCGAGCAGCTGTGCATC
AACTACACCAACGAGAAGCTGCAGCAGCTGTTCAACCACACCATGTTCATCCTGGAGCAGGAGGAGTACC
AGCGAGAGGGCATCGAGTGGAACTTCATCGACTTCGGCCTGGACCTGCAGCCCTGCATCGACCTCATTGA
GAAGCCGGCGGGTCCCCCAGGCATCCTGGCCCTGCTAGATGAGGAGTGCTGGTTTCCTAAGGCCACTGAC
AAGAGCTTCGTGGAGAAGGTGGTGCAGGAGCAGGGCACCCACCCCAAGTTCCAGAAGCCCAAGCAACTGA
AGGACAAGGCTGATTTCTGCATTATCCACTATGCCGGCAAGGTGGACTATAAAGCTGACGAGTGGCTGAT
GAAGAACATGGACCCCTTGAACGACAACATCGCCACGCTGCTTCACCAGTCCTCAGACAAGTTTGTCTCT
GAGCTGTGGAAGGATGTGGATCGGATCATTGGCTTGGACCAAGTGGCTGGAATGTCCGAGACAGCACTAC
CTGGTGCCTTCAAGACCCGGAAGGGCATGTTCCGTACTGTCGGACAGCTGTACAAGGAGCAGCTGGCCAA
GCTCATGGCCACGTTGAGGAATACCAACCCCAACTTCGTGCGCTGCATCATTCCCAACCATGAGAAGAAG
GCCGGCAAACTGGACCCGCACTTGGTGCTGGACCAGCTGCGCTGCAATGGCGTCCTTGAGGGCATCCGGA
TCTGCCGCCAGGGCTTTCCCAACAGGGTGGTCTTCCAGGAGTTCCGGCAGAGGTATGAGATCCTCACCCC
CAACTCCATCCCGAAGGGCTTCATGGATGGCAAGCAAGCGTGTGTGCTCATGATCAAAGCCTTGGAGCTT
GACAGCAACCTGTACCGCATCGGCCAGAGCAAAGTGTTCTTCCGGGCAGGAGTGCTCGCCCACCTGGAGG
AAGAGCGGGACCTGAAGATCACCGATGTCATCATTGGCTTCCAGGCCTGCTGCAGGGGCTACCTGGCCAG
GAAGGCCTTTGCCAAGAGGCAGCAACAGCTGACCGCCATGAAGGTCCTACAGAGGAACTGTGCTGCGTAC
CTCAGGCTGCGCAACTGGCAGTGGTGGAGGCTCTTCACCAAGGTCAAGCCCCTGTTGAACTCAATAAGAC
ATGAGGATGAGCTGTTAGCCAAGGAGGCGGAACTGACAAAGGTTCGAGAGAAACATCTGGCTGCAGAGAA
CAGGCTGACAGAGATGGAGACGATGCAGTCTCAGCTCATGGCAGAGAAGCTGCAGCTTCAGGAGCAGCTG
CAGGCGGAGACAGAGCTGTGTGCCGAGGCTGAGGAGCTCCGGGCCCGTCTGACAGCGAAGAAGCAGGAGC
TGGAGGAGATATGCCATGACCTGGAGGCCAGGGTGGAGGAGGAGGAGGAGCGCTGCCAGTACCTGCAGGC
CGAGAAGAAGAAGATGCAGCAGAACATCCAGGAACTTGAGGAGCAGTTGGAGGAGGAGGAGAGCGCCCGG
CAGAAGCTGCAGCTTGAGAAGGTGACCACCGAGGCCAAGCTGAAGAAACTGGAGGAGGACCAGATCATCA
TGGAGGACCAGAACTGCAAACTGGCCAAGGAGAAGAAACTGCTGGAAGACAGAGTAGCTGAGTTCACTAC
CAACCTCATGGAAGAGGAGGAGAAGTCCAAGAGCCTGGCCAAGCTCAAGAACAAGCACGAGGCAATGATC
ACCGACCTGGAAGAGCGCCTCCGTAGGGAGGAGAAGCAGAGGCAGGAGTTGGAGAAGACCCGTCGCAAGC
TGGAGGGAGACTCCACAGACCTCAGTGACCAGATTGCTGAGCTCCAGGCGCAGATAGCAGAGCTCAAGAT
GCAGCTGGCCAAGAAGGAGGAGGAGTTGCAGGCTGCCTTGGCCAGAGTGGAAGAAGAAGCTGCTCAGAAG
AATATGGCCCTGAAGAAGATCCGAGAACTGGAAACTCAGATATCTGAGCTCCAGGAGGACCTGGAGTCGG
AGCGAGCCTCCAGGAATAAAGCCGAGAAGCAGAAACGGGATCTGGGAGAGGAGCTGGAGGCGCTGAAGAC
AGAGCTGGAGGACACGCTGGACTCCACGGCTGCCCAGCAGGAGCTGAGGTCGAAGCGTGAGCAGGAGGTG
AGCATCCTGAAGAAGACTCTGGAGGACGAGGCCAAGACCCATGAGGCCCAGATCCAGGAGATGAGGCAGA
AGCACTCACAGGCTGTGGAGGAGCTGGCAGATCAGTTGGAGCAGACGAAGCGGGTAAAAGCTACCCTTGA
GAAGGCGAAGCAGACCCTGGAGAATGAGCGGGGAGAGCTGGCCAATGAGGTGAAGGCCCTGCTGCAAGGC
AAGGGCGACTCAGAGCACAAGCGCAAGAAGGTGGAGGCGCAGCTGCAAGAACTGCAGGTCAAGTTCAGCG
AGGGAGAGCGCGTGCGAACCGAACTGGCCGACAAGGTCACCAAGCTGCAGGTTGAACTGGACAGTGTGAC
CGGTCTCCTTAGCCAGTCTGACAGCAAGTCCAGCAAGCTTACGAAGGACTTCTCTGCGCTGGAGTCCCAG
CTTCAGGACACACAGGAGTTGCTCCAGGAGGAGAACCGGCAGAAGCTGAGCCTGAGCACCAAGCTCAAGC
AGATGGAGGATGAGAAAAACTCCTTCAGGGAGCAGCTGGAGGAGGAGGAGGAGGCCAAGCGCAACTTGGA
GAAGCAGATCGCCACGCTCCATGCCCAGGTGACCGACATGAAGAAGAAGATGGAGGACGGTGTAGGGTGC
CTGGAGACTGCAGAGGAGGCGAAGCGGAGGCTTCAGAAGGACTTGGAAGGCCTGAGCCAGCGGCTTGAGG
AGAAGGTGGCTGCCTACGATAAGCTGGAGAAGACCAAGACACGGCTGCAGCAGGAGCTGGACGACCTGCT
GGTTGACCTGGACCACCAGCGGCAGAGCGTCTCCAACCTGGAAAAGAAGCAGAAGAAGTTCGACCAGCTC
CTAGCCGAGGAGAAGACCATCTCGGCCAAGTATGCAGAGGAGCGTGACCGAGCTGAGGCTGAGGCCCGTG
AGAAGGAGACAAAGGCGCTATCACTGGCCCGGGCGCTTGAGGAGGCCATGGAGCAGAAGGCAGAGCTGGA
GCGGCTCAACAAGCAGTTCCGCACGGAGATGGAGGACCTCATGAGCTCCAAGGATGACGTGGGCAAGAGT
GTCCACGAGCTGGAGAAGTCCAAGCGGGCCTTGGAGCAGCAGGTGGAGGAGATGAAGACCCAGCTGGAGG
AGCTGGAGGATGAGCTGCAGGCCACGGAGGATGCCAAGCTCCGCCTGGAGGTGAACCTGCAGGCCATGAA
GGCCCAGTTTGAGCGGGATCTGCAGGGCCGGGATGAACAGAGCGAGGAGAAGAAGAAGCAGCTGGTCAGA
CAGGTGCGGGAGATGGAGGCGGAGCTGGAGGATGAGAGGAAGCAGCGCTCCATGGCCATGGCCGCACGCA
AGAAACTGGAGATGGATCTGAAGGACCTGGAGGCACACATTGACACAGCCAATAAGAACCGGGAAGAGGC
CATCAAACAGCTGCGGAAGCTTCAGGCCCAGATGAAGGACTGCATGCGGGAGCTGGACGACACGCGCGCC
TCCCGGGAGGAGATCCTGGCGCAGGCCAAGGAGAATGAGAAGAAGCTGAAGAGCATGGAGGCCGAGATGA
TTCAGCTGCAGGAGGAACTGGCAGCTGCTGAGCGTGCTAAGCGTCAGGCCCAACAGGAACGGGACGAGCT
GGCTGATGAGATCGCCAACAGCAGTGGCAAAGGGGCCCTAGCATTAGAGGAGAAGCGGCGACTGGAGGCC
CGCATTGCCCTGCTGGAGGAGGAGCTGGAGGAGGAACAGGGCAACACGGAGCTGATCAACGATCGGCTGA
AGAAGGCCAACCTGCAGATCGACCAAATAAACACCGACCTGAACCTGGAACGCAGCCACGCACAGAAGAA
TGAGAATGCGCGACAGCAGCTGGAACGCCAGAACAAGGAGCTCAAGGCCAAGCTGCAGGAAATGGAGAGT
GCTGTCAAGTCCAAATACAAGGCCTCCATCGCGGCCTTGGAGGCCAAAATTGCACAGCTGGAGGAACAGC
TGGACAACGAGACCAAGGAGCGCCAGGCAGCCTCCAAGCAGGTGCGCCGGACGGAGAAGAAGCTGAAGGA
CGTGCTGCTGCAGGTGGAGGACGAGCGGAGGAACGCGGAACAGTTCAAGGACCAGGCTGACAAGGCGTCC
ACCCGCCTGAAGCAGCTTAAACGGCAGCTAGAGGAGGCTGAAGAGGAGGCCCAGCGGGCCAATGCCTCAC
GCCGGAAGCTGCAGCGTGAGCTGGAAGATGCCACAGAGACCGCTGATGCTATGAACCGCGAGGTCAGCTC
CCTGAAGAACAAACTGAGGCGTGGGGACCTGCCATTTGTCGTGACTCGCCGAATTGTTCGGAAAGGCACT
GGCGACTGCTCAGACGAGGAGGTCGACGGTAAAGCAGATGGGGCCGATGCCAAGGCAGCTGAATAGGAAT
TCTGCAGTCGACGGTACCGCGGGCCCGGGATCCACCGGATCTAGATAACTGATCATAATCAGCCATACCA
CA
