>Addgene plasmid #57289 | Dronpa-MyosinIIA-C-18 | addgene partial sequence | sequence record 163099 | Dronpa-F 5'-ATCACTTTGTGGACCACCAC-3'
GTAATGTTAATCTGCATGAGCACGCCGAAGCGCATTCTGAGCTGCCGAGGCAGGCCAAGTCCGGACTCAG
ATCTGGCAGCGGTGGAGGCAGCGCATCCGGCGGAAGCGGAAGCGCTCAGCAGGCTGCAGACAAGTACCTC
TATGTGGATAAAAACTTCATCAATAACCCGCTGGCCCAAGCTGACTGGGCTGCCAAGAAGTTGGTATGGG
TGCCTTCCAGCAAGAATGGCTTTGAACCAGCCAGCCTCAAGGAGGAGGTGGGAGAAGAGGCCATTGTAGA
GCTGGTAGAGAATGGGAAGAAGGTGAAGGTGAACAAGGACGACATCCAGAAGATGAACCCACCCAAGTTC
TCCAAGGTGGAGGACATGGCAGAGCTCACGTGCCTCAACGAAGCTTCGGTGCTGCACAACCTCAAGGAGC
GATACTACTCAGGGCTTATCTACACCTATTCAGGCCTGTTCTGTGTGGTCATCAACCCTTATAAGAACCT
GCCCATCTACTCAGAGGAGATCGTGGAGATGTACAAGGGCAAGAAGAGGCACGAGATGCCACCCCACATC
TACGCCATCACAGATACTGCCTACCGGAGCATGATGCAGGACCGGGAAGATCAGTCCATCCTGTGCACGG
GGGAGTCTGGAGCAGGGAAGACAGAGAACACCAAGAAAGTCATCCAGTACCTGGCACATGTGGCCTCCTC
ACACAAGAGCAAGAAGGACCAGGGGGAGTTGGAGCGGCAGCTGCTACAGGCCAACC
