[The description below was written by a language model from this plasmid's Addgene catalogue record.]
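Description:
Dronpa-MyosinIIA-C-18 is a mammalian expression plasmid built on the Dronpa-C1 backbone (about 4.75 kb without the insert), a C1-style fusion vector in which the fluorescent protein is encoded upstream of the cloning site, so the inserted gene is joined to its C-terminus. It is maintained in E. coli as a high-copy plasmid under kanamycin selection. It also carries a neomycin resistance marker, so transfected mammalian cells can be selected with G418 if stable lines are wanted. The record does not list the origin of replication or other backbone features. The 3′ sequencing primer name implies an SV40 polyadenylation signal downstream of the insert.

The payload is mouse (M. musculus) MyosinIIA, the non-muscle myosin II-A heavy chain, expressed from the CMV promoter for strong constitutive transcription in mammalian cells. Dronpa is fused to the N-terminus of the myosin. The "C-18" in the name probably refers to the C-type vector configuration and an 18-residue linker between the two proteins, but the record does not say so explicitly. Dronpa is a green fluorescent protein, listed here with excitation at 503 nm and emission at 518 nm. It is generally known for reversible photoswitching between bright and dark states.

The stated purpose is cytoskeletal localization. The fusion labels myosin IIA-containing structures, such as actomyosin filaments and stress fibres, for live- or fixed-cell fluorescence imaging. Dronpa's switching behaviour also suits it to tracking and super-resolution approaches. The insert size and cloning method are not recorded.
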