Addgene plasmid #57289: Dronpa-MyosinIIA-C-18
Purpose: Localization: Cytoskeleton, Excitation: 503, Emission: 518
Depositing lab: Michael Davidson. Depositing organization: Florida State University, Tallahassee.
Backbone
  Vector backbone: Dronpa-C1
  Backbone size w/o insert (bp): 4750
  Vector type: Mammalian Expression
  Selectable markers: Neomycin (select with G418)
Growth in bacteria
  Bacterial resistance: Kanamycin, 50 μg/mL
  Growth temperature: 37°C
  Growth strain: DH5alpha
  Copy number: High Copy
Gene/Insert
  Gene/Insert name: MyosinIIA (alt name: AJ312390)
  Species: M. musculus (mouse)
  Promoter: CMV
  Tag / fusion protein: Dronpa (N terminal on backbone)
  Cloning method: Unknown
  Sequencing primers: 5′ CMV-F; 3′ SV40pA-R
Terms and licenses: Academic/Nonprofit Terms; Industry Terms
Depositor comments: . Excitation = 503; Emission = 518
How to cite: Dronpa-MyosinIIA-C-18 was a gift from Michael Davidson (Addgene plasmid # 57289 ; http://n2t.net/addgene:57289 ; RRID:Addgene_57289)
